>Addgene plasmid #166076 | pNSU299_SEO1 | addgene full sequence | sequence record 329607 | Addgene NGS Result
CATAGCTTCAAAATGTTTCTACTCCTTTTTTACTCTTCCAGATTTTCTCGGACTCCGCGCATCGCCGTAC
CACTTCAAAACACCCAAGCACAGCATACTAAATTTCCCCTCTTTCTTCCTCTAGGGTGTCGTTAATTACC
CGTACTAAAGGTTTGGAAAAGAAAAAAGAGACCGCCTCGTTTCTTTTTCTTCGTCGAAAAAGGCAATAAA
AATTTTTATCACGTTTCTTTTTCTTGAAAATTTTTTTTTTGATTTTTTTCTCTTTCGATGACCTCCCATT
GATATTTAAGTTAATAAACGGTCTTCAATTTCTCAAGTTTCAGTTTCATTTTTCTTGTTCTATTACAACT
TTTTTTACTTCTTGCTCATTAGAAAGAAAGCATAGCAATCTAATCTAAGTTTTCTAGAACTAGTGGATCC
CCCGGGAAAAATGGACAAGAAGTACTCCATTGGGCTCGATATCGGCACAAACAGCGTCGGTTGGGCCGTC
ATTACGGACGAGTACAAGGTGCCGAGCAAAAAATTCAAAGTTCTGGGCAATACCGATCGCCACAGCATAA
AGAAGAACCTCATTGGCGCCCTCCTGTTCGACTCCGGGGAGACGGCCGAAGCCACGCGGCTCAAAAGAAC
AGCACGGCGCAGATATACCCGCAGAAAGAATCGGATCTGCTACCTGCAGGAGATCTTTAGTAATGAGATG
GCTAAGGTGGATGACTCTTTCTTCCATAGGCTGGAGGAGTCCTTTTTGGTGGAGGAGGATAAAAAGCACG
AGCGCCACCCAATCTTTGGCAATATCGTGGACGAGGTGGCGTACCATGAAAAGTACCCAACCATATATCA
TCTGAGGAAGAAGCTTGTAGACAGTACTGATAAGGCTGACTTGCGGTTGATCTATCTCGCGCTGGCGCAT
ATGATCAAATTTCGGGGACACTTCCTCATCGAGGGGGACCTGAACCCAGACAACAGCGATGTCGACAAAC
TCTTTATCCAACTGGTTCAGACTTACAATCAGCTTTTCGAAGAGAACCCGATCAACGCATCCGGAGTTGA
CGCCAAAGCAATCCTGAGCGCTAGGCTGTCCAAATCCCGGCGGCTCGAAAACCTCATCGCACAGCTCCCT
GGGGAGAAGAAGAACGGCCTGTTTGGTAATCTTATCGCCCTGTCACTCGGGCTGACCCCCAACTTTAAAT
CTAACTTCGACCTGGCCGAAGATGCCAAGCTTCAACTGAGCAAAGACACCTACGATGATGATCTCGACAA
TCTGCTGGCCCAGATCGGCGACCAGTACGCAGACCTTTTTTTGGCGGCAAAGAACCTGTCAGACGCCATT
CTGCTGAGTGATATTCTGCGAGTGAACACGGAGATCACCAAAGCTCCGCTGAGCGCTAGTATGATCAAGC
GCTATGATGAGCACCACCAAGACTTGACTTTGCTGAAGGCCCTTGTCAGACAGCAACTGCCTGAGAAGTA
CAAGGAAATTTTCTTCGATCAGTCTAAAAATGGCTACGCCGGATACATTGACGGCGGAGCAAGCCAGGAG
GAATTTTACAAATTTATTAAGCCCATCTTGGAAAAAATGGACGGCACCGAGGAGCTGCTGGTAAAGCTTA
ACAGAGAAGATCTGTTGCGCAAACAGCGCACTTTCGACAATGGAAGCATCCCCCACCAGATTCACCTGGG
CGAACTGCACGCTATCCTCAGGCGGCAAGAGGATTTCTACCCCTTTTTGAAAGATAACAGGGAAAAGATT
GAGAAAATCCTCACATTTCGGATACCCTACTATGTAGGCCCCCTCGCCCGGGGAAATTCCAGATTCGCGT
GGATGACTCGCAAATCAGAAGAGACCATCACTCCCTGGAACTTCGAGGAAGTCGTGGATAAGGGGGCCTC
TGCCCAGTCCTTCATCGAAAGGATGACTAACTTTGATAAAAATCTGCCTAACGAAAAGGTGCTTCCTAAA
CACTCTCTGCTGTACGAGTACTTCACAGTTTATAACGAGCTCACCAAGGTCAAATACGTCACAGAAGGGA
TGAGAAAGCCAGCATTCCTGTCTGGAGAGCAGAAGAAAGCTATCGTGGACCTCCTCTTCAAGACGAACCG
GAAAGTTACCGTGAAACAGCTCAAAGAAGACTATTTCAAAAAGATTGAATGTTTCGACTCTGTTGAAATC
AGCGGAGTGGAGGATCGCTTCAACGCATCCCTGGGAACGTATCACGATCTCCTGAAAATCATTAAAGACA
AGGACTTCCTGGACAATGAGGAGAACGAGGACATTCTTGAGGACATTGTCCTCACCCTTACGTTGTTTGA
AGATAGGGAGATGATTGAAGAACGCTTGAAAACTTACGCTCATCTCTTCGACGACAAAGTCATGAAACAG
CTCAAGAGGCGCCGATATACAGGATGGGGGCGGCTGTCAAGAAAACTGATCAATGGGATCCGAGACAAGC
AGAGTGGAAAGACAATCCTGGATTTTCTTAAGTCCGATGGATTTGCCAACCGGAACTTCATGCAGTTGAT
CCATGATGACTCTCTCACCTTTAAGGAGGACATCCAGAAAGCACAAGTTTCTGGCCAGGGGGACAGTCTT
CACGAGCACATCGCTAATCTTGCAGGTAGCCCAGCTATCAAAAAGGGAATACTGCAGACCGTTAAGGTCG
TGGATGAACTCGTCAAAGTAATGGGAAGGCATAAGCCCGAGAATATCGTTATCGAGATGGCCCGAGAGAA
CCAAACTACCCAGAAGGGACAGAAGAACAGTAGGGAAAGGATGAAGAGGATTGAAGAGGGTATAAAAGAA
CTGGGGTCCCAAATCCTTAAGGAACACCCAGTTGAAAACACCCAGCTTCAGAATGAGAAGCTCTACCTGT
ACTACCTGCAGAACGGCAGGGACATGTACGTGGATCAGGAACTGGACATCAATCGGCTCTCCGACTACGA
CGTGGATCATATCGTGCCCCAGTCTTTTCTCAAAGATGATTCTATTGATAATAAAGTGTTGACAAGATCC
GATAAAAATAGAGGGAAGAGTGATAACGTCCCCTCAGAAGAAGTTGTCAAGAAAATGAAAAATTATTGGC
GGCAGCTGCTGAACGCCAAACTGATCACACAACGGAAGTTCGATAATCTGACTAAGGCTGAACGAGGTGG
CCTGTCTGAGTTGGATAAAGCCGGCTTCATCAAAAGGCAGCTTGTTGAGACACGCCAGATCACCAAGCAC
GTGGCCCAAATTCTCGATTCACGCATGAACACCAAGTACGATGAAAATGACAAACTGATTCGAGAGGTGA
AAGTTATTACTCTGAAGTCTAAGCTGGTCTCAGATTTCAGAAAGGACTTTCAGTTTTATAAGGTGAGAGA
GATCAACAATTACCACCATGCGCATGATGCCTACCTGAATGCAGTGGTAGGCACTGCACTTATCAAAAAA
TATCCCAAGCTTGAATCTGAATTTGTTTACGGAGACTATAAAGTGTACGATGTTAGGAAAATGATCGCAA
AGTCTGAGCAGGAAATAGGCAAGGCCACCGCTAAGTACTTCTTTTACAGCAATATTATGAATTTTTTCAA
GACCGAGATTACACTGGCCAATGGAGAGATTCGGAAGCGACCACTTATCGAAACAAACGGAGAAACAGGA
GAAATCGTGTGGGACAAGGGTAGGGATTTCGCGACAGTCCGGAAGGTCCTGTCCATGCCGCAGGTGAACA
TCGTTAAAAAGACCGAAGTACAGACCGGAGGCTTCTCCAAGGAAAGTATCCTCCCGAAAAGGAACAGCGA
CAAGCTGATCGCACGCAAAAAAGATTGGGACCCCAAGAAATACGGCGGATTCGATTCTCCTACAGTCGCT
TACAGTGTACTGGTTGTGGCCAAAGTGGAGAAAGGGAAGTCTAAAAAACTCAAAAGCGTCAAGGAACTGC
TGGGCATCACAATCATGGAGCGATCAAGCTTCGAAAAAAACCCCATCGACTTTCTCGAGGCGAAAGGATA
TAAAGAGGTCAAAAAAGACCTCATCATTAAGCTTCCCAAGTACTCTCTCTTTGAGCTTGAAAACGGCCGG
AAACGAATGCTCGCTAGTGCGGGCGAGCTGCAGAAAGGTAACGAGCTGGCACTGCCCTCTAAATACGTTA
ATTTCTTGTATCTGGCCAGCCACTATGAAAAGCTCAAAGGGTCTCCCGAAGATAATGAGCAGAAGCAGCT
GTTCGTGGAACAACACAAACACTACCTTGATGAGATCATCGAGCAAATAAGCGAATTCTCCAAAAGAGTG
ATCCTCGCCGACGCTAACCTCGATAAGGTGCTTTCTGCTTACAATAAGCACAGGGATAAGCCCATCAGGG
AGCAGGCAGAAAACATTATCCACTTGTTTACTCTGACCAACTTGGGCGCGCCTGCAGCCTTCAAGTACTT
CGACACCACCATAGACAGAAAGCGGTACACCTCTACAAAGGAGGTCCTGGACGCCACACTGATTCATCAG
TCAATTACGGGGCTCTATGAAACAAGAATCGACCTCTCTCAGCTCGGTGGAGACAGCAGGGCTGACCCCA
AGAAGAAGAGGAAGGTGTGATCTCTTCTCGAGTCATGTAATTAGTTATGTCACGCTTACATTCACGCCCT
CCCCCCACATCCGCTCTAACCGAAAAGGAAGGAGTTAGACAACCTGAAGTCTAGGTCCCTATTTATTTTT
TTATAGTTATGTTAGTATTAAGAACGTTATTTATATTTCAAATTTTTCTTTTTTTTCTGTACAGACGCGT
GTACGCATGTAACATTATACTGAAAACCTTGCTTGAGAAGGTTTTGGGACGCTCGAAGGCTTTAATTTGC
GGCCGGTACCCAATTCGCCCTATAGTGAGTCGTATTACGCGCGCTCACTGGCCGTCGTTTTACAACGTCG
TGACTGGGAAAACCCTGGCGTTACCCAACTTAATCGCCTTGCAGCACATCCCCCTTTCGCCAGCTGGCGT
AATAGCGAAGAGGCCCGCACCGATCGCCCTTCCCAACAGTTGCGCAGCCTGAATGGCGAATGG
[124 nt withheld, positions 5034-5157]
C
[91 nt withheld, positions 5159-5249]
A
[49 nt withheld, positions 5251-5299]
CCTTTGACGTTGGAGTCCACGTTCTTT
[37 nt withheld, positions 5327-5363]
ACCCTATCTCGGTCTATTCTTTTGATTTATAAGGGATTTTGCCGATTTCGGCCTATTGGTTAAAAAATGA
GCTGATTTAACAAAAATTTAACGCGAATTTTAACAAAATATTAACGCTTACAATTTCCTGATGCGGTATT
TTCTCCTTACGCATCTGTGCGGTATTTCACACCGCATAGATCGGCAAGTGCACAAACAATACTTAAATAA
ATACTACTCAGTAATAACCTATTTCTTAGCATTTTTGACGAAATTTGCTATTTTGTTAGAGTCTTTTACA
CCATTTGTCTCCACACCTCCGCTTACATCAACACCAATAACGCCATTTAATCTAAGCGCATCACCAACAT
TTTCTGGCGTCAGTCCACCAGCTAACATAAAATGTAAGCTTTCGGGGCTCTCTTGCCTTCCAACCCAGTC
AGAAATCGAGTTCCAATCCAAAAGTTCACCTGTCCCACCTGCTTCTGAATCAAACAAGGGAATAAACGAA
TGAGGTTTCTGTGAAGCTGCACTGAGTAGTATGTTGCAGTCTTTTGGAAATACGAGTCTTTTAATAACTG
GCAAACCGAGGAACTCTTGGTATTCTTGCCACGACTCATCTCCATGCAGTTGGACGATATCAATGCCGTA
ATCATTGACCAGAGCCAAAACATCCTCCTTAGGTTGATTACGAAACACGCCAACCAAGTATTTCGGAGTG
CCTGAACTATTTTTATATGCTTTTACAAGACTTGAAATTTTCCTTGCAATAACCGGGTCAATTGTTCTCT
TTCTATTGGGCACACATATAATACCCAGCAAGTCAGCATCGGAATCTAGAGCACATTCTGCGGCCTCTGT
GCTCTGCAAGCCGCAAACTTTCACCAATGGACCAGAACTACCTGTGAAATTAATAACAGACATACTCCAA
GCTGCCTTTGTGTGCTTAATCACGTATACTCACGTGCTCAATAGTCACCAATGCCCTCCCTCTTGGCCCT
CTCCTTTTCTTTTTTCGACCGAATTAATTCTTAATCGGCAAAAAAAGAAAAGCTCCGGATCAAGATTGTA
CGTAAGGTGACAAGCTATTTTTCAATAAAGAATATCTTCCACTACTGCCATCTGGCGTCATAACTGCAAA
GTACACATATATTACGATGCTGTTCTATTAAATGCTTCCTATATTATATATATAGTAATGTCGTTGATCT
ATGGTGCACTCTCAGTACAATCTGCTCTGATGCCGCATAGTTAAGCCAGCCCCGACACCCGCCAACACCC
GCTGACGCGCCCTGACGGGCTTGTCTGCTCCCGGCATCCGCTTACAGACAAGCTGTGACCGTCTCCGGGA
GCTGCATGTGTCAGAGGTTTTCACCGTCATCACCGAAACGCGCGAGACGAAAGGGCCTCGTGATACGCCT
ATTTTTATAGGTTAATGTCATGATAATAATGGTTTCTTAGACGTCAGGTGGCACTTTTCGGGGAAATGTG
CGCGGAACCCCTATTTGTTTATTTTTCTAAATACATTCAAATATGTATCCGCTCATGAGACAATAACCCT
GATAAATGCTTCAATAATATTGAAAAAGGAAGAGTATGAGTATTCAACATTTCCGTGTCGCCCTTATTCC
CTTTTTTGCGGCATTTTGCCTTCCTGTTTTTGCTCACCCAGAAACGCTGGTGAAAGTAAAAGATGCTGAA
GATCAGTTGGGTGCACGAGTGGGTTACATCGAACTGGATCTCAACAGCGGTAAGATCCTTGAGAGTTTTC
GCCCCGAAGAACGTTTTCCAATGATGAGCACTTTTAAAGTTCTGCTATGTGGCGCGGTATTATCCCGTAT
TGACGCCGGGCAAGAGCAACTCGGTCGCCGCATACACTATTCTCAGAATGACTTGGTTGAGTACTCACCA
GTCACAGAAAAGCATCTTACGGATGGCATGACAGTAAGAGAATTATGCAGTGCTGCCATAACCATGAGTG
ATAACACTGCGGCCAACTTACTTCTGACAACGATCGGAGGACCGAAGGAGCTAACCGCTTTTTTGCACAA
CATGGGGGATCATGTAACTCGCCTTGATCGTTGGGAACCGGAGCTGAATGAAGCCATACCAAACGACGAG
CGTGACACCACGATGCCTGTAGCAATGGCAACAACGTTGCGCAAACTATTAACTGGCGAACTACTTACTC
TAGCTTCCCGGCAACAATTAATAGACTGGATGGAGGCGGATAAAGTTGCAGGACCACTTCTGCGCTCGGC
CCTTCCGGCTGGCTGGTTTATTGCTGATAAATCTGGAGCCGGTGAGCGTGGGTCTCGCGGTATCATTGCA
GCACTGGGGCCAGATGGTAAGCCCTCCCGTATCGTAGTTATCTACACGACGGGGAGTCAGGCAACTATGG
ATGAACGAAATAGACAGATCGCTGAGATAGGTGCCTCACTGATTAAGCATTGGTAACTGTCAGACCAAGT
TTACTCATATATACTTTAGATTGATTTAAAACTTCATTTTTAATTTAAAAGGATCTAGGTGAAGATCCTT
TTTGATAATCTCATGACCAAAATCCCTTAACGTGAGTTTTCGTTCCACTGAGCGTCAGACCCCGTAGAAA
AGATCAAAGGATCTTCTTGAGATCCTTTTTTTCTGCGCGTAATCTGCTGCTTGCAAACAAAAAAACCACC
GCTACCAGCGGTGGTTTGTTTGCCGGATCAAGAGCTACCAACTCTTTTTCCGAAGGTAACTGGCTTCAGC
AGAGCGCAGATACCAAATACTGTTCTTCTAGTGTAGCCGTAGTTAGGCCACCACTTCAAGAACTCTGTAG
CACCGCCTACATACCTCGCTCTGCTAATCCTGTTACCAGTGGCTGCTGCCAGTGGCGATAAGTCGTGTCT
TACCGGGTTGGACTCAAGACGATAGTTACCGGATAAGGCGCAGCGGTCGGGCTGAACGGGGGGTTCGTGC
ACACAGCCCAGCTTGGAGCGAACGACCTACACCGAACTGAGATACCTACAGCGTGAGCTATGAGAAAGCG
CCACGCTTCCCGAAGGGAGAAAGGCGGACAGGTATCCGGTAAGCGGCAGGGTCGGAACAGGAGAGCGCAC
GAGGGAGCTTCCAGGGGGAAACGCCTGGTATCTTTATAGTCCTGTCGGGTTTCGCCACCTCTGACTTGAG
CGTCGATTTTTGTGATGCTCGTCAGGGGGGCGGAGCCTATGGAAAAACGCCAGCAACGCGGCCTTTTTAC
GGTTCCTGGCCTTTTGCTGGCCTTTTGCTCGGGGGATCTGCCAATTGAACATAACATGGTAGTTACATAT
ACTAGTAATATGGTTCGGCACACATTAAAAGTATAAAAACTATCTGAATTACGAATTACATATATTGGTC
ATAAAAATCAATCAATCATCGTGTGTTTTATATGTCTCTTATCTAAGTATAAGAATATCCATAGTTAATA
TTCACTTACGCTACCTTTTAACCTGTAATCATTGTCAACAGGATATGTTAACGACCCACATTGATAAACG
CTAGTATTTCTTTTTCCTCTTCTTATTGGCCGGCTGTCTCTATACTCCCCTATAGTCTGTTTCTTTTCGT
TTCGATTGTCCCTATCAGTGATAGAGATGGCGCACATGGTACGCTGTGGTGCTCGCGGCTGGGAACGAAA
CTCTGGGAGCTGCGATTGGCAGAACCAAAACACTTATCCATGGTTTTAGAGCTAGAAATAGCAAGTTAAA
ATAAGGCTAGTCCGTTATCAACTTGAAAAAGTGGCACCGAGTCGGTGCTTTTTTCTCGAGCCATATCCAA
CTTCCAATTTAATCTTTCTTTTTTAATTTTCACTTATTTGCGATACAGAAAGAAAAAAGCGATAGTAACT
ATTGAATTTTGTTTGGATTTGGTTAGATTAGATATGGTTTCTCTTTATATTTACATGCTAAAAATGGGCT
ACACCAGAGATACATAATTAGATATATATACGCCAGTACACCTTATCGGCCCAAGCCTTGTCCCAAGGCA
GCGTTTTGTTCTTGGAAACGCTGCCCTACACGTTCGCTATGCTTCAAGAACTTTTCTGAGCACTTCATGA
TGCATGTTTGTTCCTTATTGGTTAGCTTTGATGTTGTGAAGTCATTGACACAGTCTGTGAAACATCTTTC
TACCAGATTAGAGTACAAACGCATGAAATCCTTCATTTGCTTTTGTTCCACTACTTTTTGGAACTCTTGT
TGTTCTTTCCTGCAGGTAGTCGTGCAATGTATGACTTTAAGATTTGTGAGCAGGAAGAAAAGGGAGAATC
TTCTAACGATAAACCCTTGAAAAACTGGGTAGACTACGCTATGTTGAGTTGCTACGCAGGCTGCACAATT
ACACGAGAATGCTCCCGCCTAGGATTTAAGGCTAAGGGACGTGCAATGCAGACGACAGATCTAAATGACC
GTGTCGGTGAAGTGTTCGCCAAACTTTTCGGTTAACACATGCAGTGATGCACGCGCGATGGTGCTAAGTT
ACATATATATATATATGTATAGCCATAGTGATGTCTAAGTAACCTTTATGGTATATTTCTTAATGTGGAA
AGATACTAGCGCGCGCACCCACACACAAGCTTCGTCTTTTCTTGAAGAAAAGAGGAAGCTCGCTAAATGG
GATTCCACTTTCCGTTCCCTGCCAGCTGATGGAAAAAGGTTAGTGGAACGATGAAGAATAAAAAGAGAGA
TCCACTGAGGTGAAATTTCAGCTGACAGCGAGTTTCATGATCGTGATGAACAATGGTAACGAGTTGTGGC
TGTTGCCAGGGAGGGTGGTTCTCAACTTTTAATGTATGGCCAAATCGCTACTTGGGTTTGTTATATAACA
AAGAAGAAATAATGAACTGATTCTCTTCCTCCTTCTTGTCCTTTCTTAATTCTGTTGTAATTACCTTCCT
TTGTAATTTTTTTTGTAATTATTCTTCTTAATAATCCAAACAAACACACATATTACAATATATTAAAATG
TCTAGATTAGATAAAAGTAAAGTGATTAACAGCGCATTAGAGCTGCTTAATGAGGTCGGAATCGAAGGTT
TAACAACCCGTAAACTCGCCCAGAAGCTAGGTGTAGAGCAGCCTACATTGTATTGGCATGTAAAAAATAA
GCGGGCTTTGCTCGACGCCTTAGCCATTGAGATGTTAGATAGGCACCATACTCACTTTTGCCCTTTAGAA
GGGGAAAGCTGGCAAGATTTTTTACGTAATAACGCTAAAAGTTTTAGATGTGCTTTACTAAGTCATCGCG
ATGGAGCAAAAGTACATTTAGGTACACGGCCTACAGAAAAACAGTATGAAACTCTCGAAAATCAATTAGC
CTTTTTATGCCAACAAGGTTTTTCACTAGAGAATGCATTATATGCACTCAGCGCTGTGGGGCATTTTACT
TTAGGTTGCGTATTGGAAGATCAAGAGCATCAAGTCGCTAAAGAAGAAAGGGAAACACCTACTACTGATA
GTATGCCGCCATTATTACGACAAGCTATCGAATTATTTGATCACCAAGGTGCAGAGCCAGCCTTCTTATT
CGGCCTTGAATTGATCATATGCGGATTAGAAAAACAACTTAAATGTGAAAGTGGGTCTTAAGTCTGAAGA
ATGAATGATTTGATGATTTCTTTTTCCCTCCATTTTTCTTACTGAATATATCAATGATATAGACTTGTAT
AGTTTATTATTTCAAATTAAGTAGCTATATATAGTCAAGATAACGTTTGTTTGACACGATTACATTATTC
GTCGACATCTTTTTTCAGCCTGTCGTGGTAGCAATTTGAGGAGTATTATTAATTGAATAGGTTCATTTTG
CGCTCGCATAAACAGTTTTCGTCAGGGACAGTATGTTGGAATGAGTGGTAATTAATGGTGACATGACATG
TTATAGCAATAACCTTGATGTTTACATCGTAGTTTAATGTACACCCCGCGAATTCGTTCAAGTAGGAGTG
CACCAATTGCAAAGGGAAAAGCTGAATGGGCAGTTCGAACCGCGGTCTTTCCTGCGTTATCCCCTGATTC
TGTGGATAACCGTATTACCGCCTTTGAGTGAGCTGATACCGCTCGCCGCAGCCGAACGACCGAGCGCAGC
GAGTCAGTGAGCGAGGAAGCGGAAGAGCGCCCAATACGCAAACCGCCTCTCCCCGCGCGTTGGCCGATTC
ATTAATGCAGCTGGCACGACAGGTTTCCCGACTGGAAAGCGGGCAGTGAGCGCAACGCAATTAATGTGAG
TTAGCTCACTCATTAGGCACCCCAGGCTTTACACTTTATGCTTCCGGCTCGTATGTTGTGTGGAATTGTG
AGCGGATAACAATTTCACACAGGAAACAGCTATGACCATGATTACGCCAAGCGCGCAATTAACCCTCACT
AAAGGGAACAAAAGCTGGAGCT
Features (pLannotate 1.2.2; 27 found; start..end, strand, type, name):
      1..399     +  promoter       TEF1 promoter: S. cerevisiae TEF1; promoter for EF-1α
    403..426     +  misc_feature   MCS (fragment): pBluescript multiple cloning site
    431..4534    +  CDS            cas9: CAS9_STRP1 - Also known as csn1 From Streptococcus pyogenes serotype M1.
   4583..4830    +  terminator     CYC1 terminator: S. cerevisiae CYC1; transcription terminator for CYC1
   4849..4867    -  promoter       T7 promoter: promoter for bacteriophage T7 RNA polymerase
   4875..5030    +  CDS            lacZα (fragment): LacZα fragment of β-galactosidase; lacZ fragment
   5034..5462    +  rep_origin     f1 ori (sequence partly withheld): f1 bacteriophage origin of replication; arrow indicates direction of (+) strand synthesis
   5490..5541    -  misc_feature   bom (fragment): basis of mobility region from pBR322
   5592..6266    -  CDS            TRP1: phosphoribosylanthranilate isomerase, required for tryptophan biosynthesis; S. cerevisiae TRP1; yeast auxotrophic marker
   6267..6414    -  promoter       TRP1 promoter: S. cerevisiae TRP1
   6553..6602    -  misc_feature   bom (fragment): basis of mobility region from pBR322
   6704..6739    -  CDS            rop (fragment): Rop protein, which maintains plasmids at low copy number; rop
   6834..6938    +  promoter       AmpR promoter: bla
   6939..7799    +  CDS            AmpR: β-lactamase; bla; confers resistance to ampicillin, carbenicillin, and related antibiotics
   7970..8558    +  rep_origin     ori: high-copy-number ColE1/pMB1/pBR322/pUC origin of replication
   8618..9024    +  promoter       RPR1 promoter: RPR1; promoter for the S. cerevisiae RNase P RNA gene
   9046..9121    +  misc_RNA       gRNA scaffold: guide RNA scaffold for the Streptococcus pyogenes CRISPR/Cas9 system
   9134..9196    +  terminator     RPR1 terminator: transcription terminator for the S. cerevisiae RNase P RNA gene
   9329..9571    -  CDS            TIM9 (fragment): TIM9_YEAST - Experimental evidence at protein level: Swiss-Prot protein existence level 1. Mitochondrial intermembrane chaperone that participates in the import and insertion of multi-pass transmembrane proteins into the mitochondrial inner membrane. Also required for the transfer of beta- barrel precursors from the TOM complex to the sorting and assembly machinery (SAM complex) of the outer membrane. Acts as a chaperone-like protein that protects the hydrophobic precursors from aggregation and guide them through the mitochondrial intermembrane space. Compared to TIM10, it may have a strong st
   9581..9805    +  CDS            NNR2 (fragment): NNRD_YEAST - Experimental evidence at protein level: Swiss-Prot protein existence level 1. Catalyzes the dehydration of the S-form of NAD(P)HX at the expense of ATP, which is converted to ADP. Together with NAD(P)HX epimerase, which catalyzes the epimerization of the S- and R-forms, the enzyme allows the repair of both epimers of NAD(P)HX, a damaged form of NAD(P)H that is a result of enzymatic or heat-dependent hydration. From Saccharomyces cerevisiae (strain ATCC 204508 / S288c) (Baker's yeast).
  10331..10954   +  CDS            TetR: tetracycline repressor TetR; tetR from transposon Tn10; TetR binds to the tetracycline operator tetO to inhibit transcription. This inhibition can be relieved by adding tetracycline or doxycycline.
  11359..11478   +  rep_origin     RSF ori (fragment): Plasmids containing the RSF 1030 origin of replication can be propagated in E. coli cells that contain additional plasmids with compatible origins.
  11480..11572   +  CDS            lacI (fragment): lac repressor; lacI; The lac repressor binds to the lac operator to inhibit transcription in E. coli. This inhibition can be relieved by adding lactose or isopropyl-β-D-thiogalactopyranoside (IPTG).
  11585..11606   +  protein_bind   CAP binding site: CAP binding activates transcription in the presence of cAMP. E. coli catabolite activator protein
  11621..11651   +  promoter       lac promoter: promoter for the E. coli lac operon
  11655..11677   +  protein_bind   lac operator (fragment): The lac repressor binds to the lac operator to inhibit transcription in E. coli. This inhibition can be relieved by adding lactose or isopropyl-β-D-thiogalactopyranoside (IPTG). lac repressor encoded by lacI
  11720..11738   +  promoter       T3 promoter: promoter for bacteriophage T3 RNA polymerase
