[The description below was written by a language model from this plasmid's Addgene catalogue record and pLannotate feature annotations shown in this document.]
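Description:
pNSU299_SEO1 is a yeast CRISPR plasmid that combines constitutive Streptococcus pyogenes Cas9 expression with tetracycline-inducible expression of a single guide RNA directed against the Saccharomyces cerevisiae SEO1 gene on chromosome I, so that a site-specific double-strand break can be triggered on demand. The backbone is listed as pRS414, and the plasmid is propagated in E. coli through a high-copy ColE1/pUC-type origin with ampicillin resistance. An f1 origin and remnants of the pBluescript lacZα/MCS region with T3 and T7 promoters are also present. Selection in yeast relies on the TRP1 auxotrophic marker with its own promoter. Although pRS414 is ordinarily a centromeric vector, the feature table shows no CEN/ARS element. This fits the depositor's comment that this is an integrating plasmid, linearized within TRP1 before transformation. The comment names chromosome V as the integration site, which the record does not otherwise explain.

Cas9 is driven by the strong constitutive TEF1 promoter and terminated by the CYC1 terminator. The guide cassette uses the RNA polymerase III RPR1 promoter, followed by the SEO1 spacer, the S. pyogenes gRNA scaffold and the RPR1 terminator. The record describes this promoter as tet-inducible, and a TetR coding sequence is carried on the same plasmid. TetR would repress guide transcription through a tet operator until a tetracycline-type inducer relieves it, although no operator is separately annotated and the promoter driving TetR is not identified. The short TIM9 and NNR2 fragments upstream of TetR are probably yeast regulatory sequence carried along with it. The plasmid suits studies of DNA break formation and repair at a defined genomic locus in budding yeast.
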