Addgene plasmid #166076: pNSU299_SEO1
Purpose: Plasmid for constituive spCas9 and tet-inducible SEO1 targeting sgRNA expression for double stranded break formation in yeast
Depositing lab: Rebecca Burgess. Depositing organization: Stevenson University.
Backbone
  Vector backbone: pRS414
  Backbone manufacturer: Smith JD et al 2016. PMID 26956608
  Vector type: Yeast Expression, CRISPR
  Selectable markers: TRP1
Growth in bacteria
  Bacterial resistance: Ampicillin, 100 μg/mL
  Growth temperature: 37°C
  Growth strain: DH5alpha
  Copy number: High Copy
Gene/Insert
  Gene/Insert name: SEO1
  gRNA/shRNA sequence: AACCAAAACACTTATCCATG
  Species: S. cerevisiae (budding yeast)
  Entrez Gene: SEO1
  Promoter: Tet-inducible
  Cloning method: Gibson Cloning
Resource information
  A portion of this plasmid was derived from a plasmid made by: Jim Haber/Neal Sugawara
Terms and licenses: Academic/Nonprofit Terms; Industry Terms: Not Available to Industry
Depositor comments: gRNA Binding Coordinates: chrI: 7457-7476 (+ strand) This is a yeast integration plasmid, and should be linearized with BstZ17I (or elsewhere within the TRP1 gene) before transformation for integration into Chromosome V of the yeast genome
How to cite: pNSU299_SEO1 was a gift from Rebecca Burgess (Addgene plasmid # 166076 ; http://n2t.net/addgene:166076 ; RRID:Addgene_166076)
